Addgene plasmid #118841: MiniCoopR U6:gRNA p53, mitfa:Cas9
Purpose: Targets tp53 and expresses zebrafish mitfa specifically in zebrafish melanocytes
Depositing lab: Leonard Zon. Depositing organization: Boston Children's Hospital. Publication: Human tumor genomics and zebrafish modeling identify SPRED1 loss as a driver of mucosal melanoma. Ablain J, Xu M, Rothschild H, Jordan RC, Mito JK, Daniels BH, Bell CF, Joseph NM, Wu H, Bastian BC, Zon LI, Yeh I. Science. 2018 Nov 1. pii: science.aau6509. doi: 10.1126/science.aau6509. PubMed 30385465.
Backbone
  Vector backbone: MiniCoopR
  Vector type: CRISPR ; Tol2
Growth in bacteria
  Bacterial resistance: Ampicillin, 100 μg/mL
  Growth temperature: 37°C
  Growth strain: DH5alpha
  Copy number: High Copy
Gene/Insert
  Gene/Insert name: tp53 gRNA
  gRNA/shRNA sequence: GGTGGGAGAGTGGATGGCTG
  Species: D. rerio (zebrafish)
  Entrez Gene: tp53 (a.k.a. brp53, drp53, etID22686.5, fb40d06, p53, wu:fb40d06, zgc:111919)
  Cloning method: Gateway Cloning
Terms and licenses: Academic/Nonprofit Terms; Industry Terms: Not Available to Industry
How to cite: MiniCoopR U6:gRNA p53, mitfa:Cas9 was a gift from Leonard Zon (Addgene plasmid # 118841 ; http://n2t.net/addgene:118841 ; RRID:Addgene_118841)
