[The description below was written by a language model from this plasmid's Addgene catalogue record and pLannotate feature annotations shown in this document.]
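Description:
MiniCoopR U6:gRNA p53, mitfa:Cas9 is a 15.5 kb Tol2 transposon-based CRISPR vector for tissue-restricted gene inactivation in zebrafish melanocytes. It is maintained in E. coli as a high-copy plasmid through a ColE1/pUC-type origin and selected with ampicillin via the β-lactamase gene. Remnants of a pBluescript-type backbone (lac promoter/operator, T3 and T7 promoters, MCS fragments, a partial M13 origin) are also annotated. The Tol2 arms are not annotated, although the catalogue lists the vector type as Tol2. A short hit to medaka tyrosinase near the end of the record may reflect Tol2-flanking sequence, since Tol2 was first isolated from that locus, but the record does not confirm this.

The payload has three functional parts. An MITF-homologous coding sequence followed by an SV40 poly(A) signal corresponds to the zebrafish mitfa minigene characteristic of MiniCoopR, which the catalogue says is expressed specifically in melanocytes. Downstream lies an S. pyogenes gRNA scaffold carrying a guide against zebrafish tp53. The construct name indicates a U6 promoter, but none is annotated. On the opposite strand, a Cas9 coding sequence sits within a multisite Gateway assembly marked by attB4, attB1 and attB2 sites. The unannotated interval between attB4 and attB1 is where the mitfa promoter named in the title would be expected.

In the usual MiniCoopR setup, the mitfa minigene rescues melanocytes in mitfa-deficient fish. Every rescued melanocyte therefore also carries the linked Cas9 and guide, which confines tp53 disruption to that lineage. The associated publication used this system for zebrafish melanoma modelling and testing of candidate tumour suppressors.
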