Features (pLannotate 1.2.2; 26 found; start..end, strand, type, name):
     20..124     +  promoter       AmpR promoter: bla
    125..985     +  CDS            AmpR: β-lactamase; bla; confers resistance to ampicillin, carbenicillin, and related antibiotics
   1156..1744    +  rep_origin     ori: high-copy-number ColE1/pMB1/pBR322/pUC origin of replication
   1927..2019    +  CDS            lacI (fragment): lac repressor; lacI; The lac repressor binds to the lac operator to inhibit transcription in E. coli. This inhibition can be relieved by adding lactose or isopropyl-β-D-thiogalactopyranoside (IPTG).
   2032..2053    +  protein_bind   CAP binding site: CAP binding activates transcription in the presence of cAMP. E. coli catabolite activator protein
   2068..2098    +  promoter       lac promoter: promoter for the E. coli lac operon
   2102..2124    +  protein_bind   lac operator (fragment): The lac repressor binds to the lac operator to inhibit transcription in E. coli. This inhibition can be relieved by adding lactose or isopropyl-β-D-thiogalactopyranoside (IPTG). lac repressor encoded by lacI
   2167..2185    +  promoter       T3 promoter: promoter for bacteriophage T3 RNA polymerase
   2198..2238    +  misc_feature   MCS (fragment): pBluescript multiple cloning site
   4921..6126    +  CDS            MITF (fragment): MITF_HUMAN - Also known as BHLHE32. Experimental evidence at protein level: Swiss-Prot protein existence level 1. Transcription factor that regulates the expression of genes with essential roles in cell differentiation, proliferation and survival. Binds to M-boxes (5'-TCATGTG-3') and symmetrical DNA sequences (E-boxes) (5'-CACGTG-3') found in the promoters of target genes, such as BCL2 and tyrosinase (TYR). Plays an important role in melanocyte development by regulating the expression of tyrosinase (TYR) and tyrosinase-related protein 1 (TYRP1). Plays a critical role in the differentiation of
   7156..7239    +  CDS            large T antigen (fragment): large T antigen from SV40 (simian virus 40)
   7262..7396    +  polyA_signal   SV40 poly(A) signal: SV40 polyadenylation signal
   7781..7856    +  misc_RNA       gRNA scaffold: guide RNA scaffold for the Streptococcus pyogenes CRISPR/Cas9 system
   7869..7889    -  CDS            lacZα (fragment): LacZα fragment of β-galactosidase; lacZ fragment
   7976..8110    +  polyA_signal   SV40 poly(A) signal: SV40 polyadenylation signal
   8113..8133    +  protein_bind   attB2: mutant version of attB; core recombination site for the Gateway® BP reaction BP Clonase™
   8165..8183    +  promoter       T3 promoter: promoter for bacteriophage T3 RNA polymerase
   8196..8225    +  misc_feature   MCS (fragment): pBluescript multiple cloning site
   8273..12373   -  CDS            cas9: CAS9_STRP1 - Also known as csn1 From Streptococcus pyogenes serotype M1.
  12418..12445   +  misc_feature   MCS (fragment): pBluescript multiple cloning site
  12454..12472   -  promoter       T7 promoter: promoter for bacteriophage T7 RNA polymerase
  12480..12500   +  CDS            lacZα (fragment): LacZα fragment of β-galactosidase; lacZ fragment
  12503..12523   -  protein_bind   attB1: mutant version of attB; core recombination site for the Gateway® BP reaction BP Clonase™
  14398..14418   -  protein_bind   attB4: mutant version of attB; core recombination site for the Gateway® BP reaction BP Clonase™
  15000..15287   -  CDS            tyr (fragment) (sequence partly withheld): TYRO_ORYLA - Also known as tyro. Experimental evidence at transcript level: Swiss-Prot protein existence level 2. This is a copper-containing oxidase that functions in the formation of pigments such as melanins and other polyphenolic compounds. From Oryzias latipes (Japanese rice fish) (Japanese killifish).
  15287..15508   +  rep_origin     M13 ori (fragment) (sequence partly withheld): M13 bacteriophage origin of replication; arrow indicates direction of (+) strand synthesis
>Addgene plasmid #118841 | MiniCoopR U6:gRNA p53, mitfa:Cas9 | addgene full sequence | sequence record 238772 | Addgene NGS Result
CACTTTTCGGGGAAATGTGCGCGGAACCCCTATTTGTTTATTTTTCTAAATACATTCAAATATGTATCCG
CTCATGAGACAATAACCCTGATAAATGCTTCAATAATATTGAAAAAGGAAGAGTATGAGTATTCAACATT
TCCGTGTCGCCCTTATTCCCTTTTTTGCGGCATTTTGCCTTCCTGTTTTTGCTCACCCAGAAACGCTGGT
GAAAGTAAAAGATGCTGAAGATCAGTTGGGTGCACGAGTGGGTTACATCGAACTGGATCTCAACAGCGGT
AAGATCCTTGAGAGTTTTCGCCCCGAAGAACGTTTTCCAATGATGAGCACTTTTAAAGTTCTGCTATGTG
GCGCGGTATTATCCCGTATTGACGCCGGGCAAGAGCAACTCGGTCGCCGCATACACTATTCTCAGAATGA
CTTGGTTGAGTACTCACCAGTCACAGAAAAGCATCTTACGGATGGCATGACAGTAAGAGAATTATGCAGT
GCTGCCATAACCATGAGTGATAACACTGCGGCCAACTTACTTCTGACAACGATCGGAGGACCGAAGGAGC
TAACCGCTTTTTTGCACAACATGGGGGATCATGTAACTCGCCTTGATCGTTGGGAACCGGAGCTGAATGA
AGCCATACCAAACGACGAGCGTGACACCACGATGCCTGTAGCAATGGCAACAACGTTGCGCAAACTATTA
ACTGGCGAACTACTTACTCTAGCTTCCCGGCAACAATTAATAGACTGGATGGAGGCGGATAAAGTTGCAG
GACCACTTCTGCGCTCGGCCCTTCCGGCTGGCTGGTTTATTGCTGATAAATCTGGAGCCGGTGAGCGTGG
GTCTCGCGGTATCATTGCAGCACTGGGGCCAGATGGTAAGCCCTCCCGTATCGTAGTTATCTACACGACG
GGGAGTCAGGCAACTATGGATGAACGAAATAGACAGATCGCTGAGATAGGTGCCTCACTGATTAAGCATT
GGTAACTGTCAGACCAAGTTTACTCATATATACTTTAGATTGATTTAAAACTTCATTTTTAATTTAAAAG
GATCTAGGTGAAGATCCTTTTTGATAATCTCATGACCAAAATGCCTTAACGTGAGTTTTCGTTCCACTGA
GCGTCAGACCCCGTAGAAAAGATCAAAGGATCTTCTTGAGATCCTTTTTTTCTGCGCGTAATCTGCTGCT
TGCAAACAAAAAAACCACCGCTACCAGCGGTGGTTTGTTTGCCGGATCAAGAGCTACCAACTCTTTTTCC
GAAGGTAACTGGCTTCAGCAGAGCGCAGATACCAAATACTGTTCTTCTAGTGTAGCCGTAGTTAGGCCAC
CACTTCAAGAACTCTGTAGCACCGCCTACATACCTCGCTCTGCTAATCCTGTTACCAGTGGCTGCTGCCA
GTGGCGATAAGTCGTGTCTTACCGGGTTGGACTCAAGACGATAGTTACCGGATAAGGCGCAGCGGTCGGG
CTGAACGGGGGGTTCGTGCACACAGCCCAGCTTGGAGCGAACGACCTACACCGAACTGAGATACCTACAG
CGTGAGCTATGAGAAAGCGCCACGCTTCCCGAAGGGAGAAAGGCGGACAGGTATCCGGTAAGCGGCAGGG
TCGGAACAGGAGAGCGCACGAGGGAGCTTCCAGGGGGAAACGCCTGGTATCTTTATAGTCCTGTCGGGTT
TCGCCACCTCTGACTTGAGCGTCGATTTTTGTGATGCTCGTCAGGGGGGCGGAGCCTATGGAAAAACGCC
AGCAACGCGGCCTTTTTACGGTTCCTGGCCTTTTGCTGGCCTTTTGCTCACATGTTCTTTCCTGCGTTAT
CCCCTGATTCTGTGGATAACCGTATTACCGCCTTTGAGTGAGCTGATACCGCTCGCCGCAGCCGAACGAC
CGAGCGCAGCGAGTCAGTGAGCGAGGAAGCGGAAGAGCGCCCAATACGCAAACCGCCTCTCCCCGCGCGT
TGGCCGATTCATTAATGCAGCTGGCACGACAGGTTTCCCGACTGGAAAGCGGGCAGTGAGCGCAACGCAA
TTAATGTGAGTTAGCTCACTCATTAGGCACCCCAGGCTTTACACTTTATGCTTCCGGCTCGTATGTTGTG
TGGAATTGTGAGCGGATAACAATTTCACACAGGAAACAGCTATGACCATGATTACGCCAAGCGCGCAATT
AACCCTCACTAAAGGGAACAAAAGCTGGAGCTCCACCGCGGTGGCGGCCGCTCTAGAACTAGTGGATCTG
CTGGGCTTGCTGAAGGTAGGGGGTCAAGAACCAGAGGTGTAAAGTACTTGAGTAATTTTACTTGATTACT
GTACTTAAGTATTATTTTTGGGGATTTTTACTTTACTTGAGTACAATTAAAAATCAATACTTTTACTTTT
ACTTAATTACATTTTTTTAGAAAAAAAAGTACTTTTTACTCCTTACAATTTTATTTACAGTCAAAAAGTA
CTTATTTTTTGGAGATCACTTCATTCTATTTTCCCTTGCTATTACCAAACCAATTGAATTGCGCTGATGC
CCAGTTTAATTTAAATGTTATTTATTCTGCCTATGAAAATCGTTTTCACATTATATGAAATTGGTCAGAC
ATGTTCATTGGTCCTTTGGAAGTGACGTCATGTCACATCTATTACCACAATGCACAGCACCTTGACCTGG
AAATTAGGGAAATTATAACAGTCAATCAGTGGAAGAAAATGGAGGAAGTATGTGATTCATCAGCAGCTGC
GAGCAGCACAGTCCAAAATCAGCCACAGGATCAAGAGCACCCGTGGCCGTATCTTCGCAGATCTCGAATA
AGAGATTGCTACGGAGAGATATTCTGCTGATTAGGAGCTTGTCTATGCTAATTTGGTTTTGTTCAATTCA
CCTATGTCGCAAGTTTTTGGACTGTAGGAGAAAACCGGAGAACCCAGGGGATATCCACATGAGCACGAGG
ACAACATGTAAACTCCACACAGAACCATGGACTGGCCTGTTAGAGACTTGGACCAGTGACGTTCTTGCTT
TGAGGCAACAGTGCTAACAACTGGGCTGCTGTGCCGCTCTTTCGAGGAAATGAAAGGAACTCTGGCGGCC
TATGATGAGTTAGGAATTGTCTGATTGGTGAATCATACATAGGCTAATGTGGGACCAGCTGTAGTCAGTC
ATAAGCACGTGATTCTCTCGAAATTAGTTTATAAATAAACTTCACTAAACTCCAACCGTTCATTCTGTTT
TAGATGTTGCCTTTAAACTTGCCTTAAGATGTTAATAAAGTTGCTTTTTGGTTGTTGACAAAGCTAGGCA
TAGGACGATAACCGTTTTCAAGGTATACCCCGGTTTGAAAAAGTCAAGGGTTTAAAACCACCAATATTTT
CTGCTATACCGTTCCTAAGGTATATTTAAGATTTTTTATTTATTTTTTATTTTTTTGTTTTTTAGGACAA
CAGCATTTTCAGCAGAAAAGAGATACAAAAATGCTTTTTAAATTGTAAAGAAATCTGTTTTTGAAACTAA
TGAAGACAGCAGAAGTCGATCATTCATTGAAATTATTAAGCTTGACATGTTTTCTGTTCCAAAATATTTT
TTCAATGTTTCTCAAAATAAAATATATTATGTTTAAAGTTTTTGTTTTTTACTAAGACATTAAAAAAAAT
AATATATTTTAGAGTGGCAATCACAATACCATCAAACTGTGATATTTTTATCAAAGGTTATCATACCATC
AGAATCTTATACCCCATGCCTAGACACAGCTGTTCTCTCTATCTCTCTATGTTAATGCAGTTTCCACTCC
ATTGACGAGATGGTTCTCTGTACCACATACTCATCCCCATTTTACAATAGCTACATTTGCTCAAGATGTA
GTCAACTCAAACAATGCAGAGACAACAAACTGTTGACTTATCTTTTCTATCGTAATTCAGCCCTTTTGGG
AAATGAGCATCAACACACAATTTAGAGTGGAAGTTGGGTTAAGGCAGACTCATTTTTTACACATTACAAC
CAGTGATTATGTCAATTATTATTTAAAAAAAATTCAGTACAGTATATGCACATGCTACTTTGTTTATGAT
TGTTAGCTTTTTTAACTACAGTTCATTTCTATGCTTTCTGTGCAAATGCACAACAGTTACTGATTTACTC
TGATGATAATTGTGCCAGTACATCCAACAACAACAAAAAAAAAAAAAAGACTTACAATCAAGCCCCAAAG
TGTTCATACGTCTGGCAAATTCTGACTTAAAGTTACTTTTATTCAACCAGCTAGTTTTTTTTTGACTGTA
AATGACACGTAAGATAATAAGATGATGTACATGAGGCATCATTGTAGAAAAAAAAATGAATATGAATCTG
AATATGAACTGTACGTCTGTGATTTTGTTTGTGCGCACTTACATACGTGTGCACAATATTTCAACTCTTA
AGAAAAAAATGCAATTACCAAAGGCCCATCAGACAACAAAGTTCTCTTTCCTATCTTTTGCTCTTCAACA
TTTCAGAGATAACTCCATCTTAAACTGTCTTGTTTTTAGACCAACAGTGCTAGTGATTGTATGCCGGATG
CTGAGAACAAACAATGTTTTATGCAGGATGAGTGGAACTAAAGATGAAACGTTAGTTAGCCGTAAGCCAG
TTTCAGTTTAGACACTAGTAACCCATCGTCTCAAAGAGGCTTTTGTCGAATCGGACCGGTGACGTCAAAT
GAACTTTATAAAGGCATAAATTCATCGTTTGGGTAAAAAAAACAATATGAGAAGAGCAATCCCCTCCCAC
CCCCTTAAATACATTTTGTGTCTTTTCTTTGGCATTGACATCTTCAGCTGGCCAAGACGACTGGTCAGTT
CTTGCACATCACCTAAATTCACAAAGGGAATACTTTTTTGAAGCTAACACATAGTTGAACATGTTGGAGA
TGCTCGAGTACAGTCACTACCAGGTTCAGACCCACCTGGAAACCCCCTCGAAGTACCACATCCAGCAGAG
CCAGAGGCAGCAGGTGAAGCACTACCTGTCCAGTGCACTGGGAGCCAAGCTGAGCCCACAGGCCAGCACA
GGGCCCGGCCCCAGCCAGCCCGCCGAGCACGGCATGACCCCGGGACCCGGAGCCAGCGCTCCCAACAGCC
CTATGGCCCTTCTCACCCTCAACTGTGAGAAAGAGATGGACGATGTAATTGAAGACATTATAAGTTTGGA
ATCAAGCTACAGTGATGACATTCTTGGGTTCATGGATGCAGGACTTCAAATGACAAACACGATTCCAGTT
TCAGCAAACCTGCTGGACATGTACAGCAATCATGCTCTTCCTCCAGCTGGAGTTTCCATCAGTAACTCCT
GCCCCTCAAGCCTGCCGGCCGTCAAAAGGGAATTATCCGTTACTCCATCTCCGGGCATGATGCACATAAT
GGACAAAGCTGGACCATGTGGCAAGTTTGACTCTTATCAAAGACCTGATGGCTTTCCAGTAGAAGCAGAA
GTCAGAGCCCTGGCAAAAGAGAGACAAAAGAAGGACAACCACAACCTCATTGAACGAAGAAGGCGGTTTA
ATATCAATGACAGAATTAAGGAGCTGGGGACTTTAATTCCCAAGTCAAATGATCCAGACATGAGGTGGAA
TAAAGGCACCATCCTGAAAGCATCAGTGGATTACATTAGGAAATTGCAGAAAGAGCAGCAGAAAGCAAAA
GAGCTGGAAAACAGACAGAAGAGACTAGAACACGCAAACAGACATCTCCTGCTCCGTATTCAGGAACTTG
AAATGCAAGCCCGTGCTCATGGACTCACCGTTGTAGCTTCTTCCAGCCTTTATTCCGCTGAGTTAGTGGC
TCGAGCAATCAAACAAGAGCCTGGGATGGGGGACTGCACATCCAATTTGTACCCACACCTTCCCAGTCCT
GACATGTCCCGTCCTACCACTCTGGACCTCAACAACGGCACCATCAGCTACAATGACAGTCCCACGGAGG
ACGGCGAGCCGGGGGTCTACGACAGCCCAAACAAGGCCTCCACCAAGCTGGAGGACATGCTTATGGACAA
CACCCTGTCTCCGGTGGGCAGCAGCGACCCGCTGTTGTCCTCCGGATCCCCAGTACCTTCCAACAGTAGC
GGCAGCAGCAGTATGGACGAACATGACAATGGCTGTTAGCAATGCCAACTAAATTTCATGAACCAAAGTT
AGACAATTAGATTTGTGTGTGTGTGTGTCTTGTAAGTACCAGTGTTACATCCAGATCATGAAGAGCGCAA
TTTCGTAAAGTATTAATCTTGTATTTCAGAATATTTAGTGTGCTTGTGTATATATTTTTTCATTTATCAT
GTCAGAGTCTAGTCAAGAATGAAATCGTGTAAACAATTAGTTGATTTTTGAAGGATTCTCGCGGATGATA
TAAAGAGTAGCTTGAATAAAAACTGTTGAGGTGTCTTTTATTTGCAGGCTTGGCTTATTGTTGTCCTCAA
ATGCAGCTCCATTTCTTGGGGTGTACATCTTGCAAGGGTGGAGGACATGTCTAGGCATGTACAACTGGAT
TCACTTTCATTCAGTCATTCATTTTCTTTTTGGCTTAGCCCCTTTATTAATCAGGGGTTGCCACAGTTGA
ATGAACTGCCAACTTATGCCAACAAACAAATCCAGCGGATGCCCTTGCAGCTGCAACCCATCACTGGGAA
ACACCCACCACAGTACCATTCACTTTAGACAATTTAGCTTACCCAATTCACCTATAGCGCATGTCTTTGG
GCTGTAGGTGAAACTGGAGCACCCGGAGGAAACCCACACGAACATGGGGAGAACATGCAAACTCCACACA
GAAATGACCCAACCAAGTCTCGAACCAGCGACCTTCTTGCTGTAAGGCGACAATGCTACCCACTGCACCA
CCACGATGCCCTGGAAAAACTTTTTACATTGTTATTTAACATTAAGTCCAAAAGTATTTCTGCAGTATTT
CTGAAATTTGTTTTATTTTCTAGTGGAAGAGCTGTGATGCAAGTTCTCCATAATAATTAGAAAAAAAATG
CCCAAATTGCTTTGATTTTAGGGATAGTTCACCCAAAAATGAATTTTTTTTTATTAATTAATCATCCTCA
TGTCGTTCCAATTCCCTGAGACCTTTGTTCATCTTTAAAACACAAAAAATGATATTTTGGATACAATCTG
AGATCTGATCTAGAGGATCATAATCAGCCATACCACATTTGTAGAGGTTTTACTTGCTTTAAAAAACCTC
CCACACCTCCCCCTGAACCTGAAACATAAAATGAATGCAATTGTTGTTGTTAACTTGTTTATTGCAGCTT
ATAATGGTTACAAATAAAGCAATAGCATCACAAATTTCACAAATAAAGCATTTTTTTCACTGCATTCTAG
TTGTGGTTTGTCCAAACTCATCAATGTATCTTATCATGTCTGGATCATCATCGATGCGTCTTTTGTTCTG
GTCATCAAGGAGGGGGGAATGTTCTGCGCATGCCTGTGGGGGAGGGAGAAGGACACGTCACTGAAAACGT
CCCTGCATCACACCGAGACACCCAATCACTCAAGCCGAGACCAGATAATTTTGCATATGCTTTACAGTTT
GAAAAATACCACGGTAAACCCTCACACAAACTCTGGATTTGAGATCTTTCAGGTTTTATCAGTTTGCAGG
TTTATGTCACCATGATATAGGGTCAGACTTGATCTAAGGGAGCTGAATAAGTGGTTTAGTCACTCACCAC
CTCCCAAAAACATACCCAGAAGTCCCTGGTATATATAGCTCTCCCTCCAGCTCTTGGTTCGGTGGGAGAG
TGGATGGCTGGTTTTAGAGCTAGAAATAGCAAGTTAAAATAAGGCTAGTCCGTTATCAACTTGAAAAAGT
GGCACCGAGTCGGTGCTTTTTTGGTACCGTAAAACGACGGCCAGTGAATTATCAACTATGTATAATAAAG
TTGGAAAAAACCTCCCACACCTCCCCCTGAACCTGAAACATAAAATGAATGCAATTGTTGTTGTTAACTT
GTTTATTGCAGCTTATAATGGTTACAAATAAAGCAATAGCATCACAAATTTCACAAATAAAGCATTTTTT
TCACTGCATTCTAGTTGTGGTTTGTCCAAACTCATCAATGTATCTTATCATGTCTGGATCCCCCACTTTG
TACAAGAAAGCTGGGTGCTATGACCATGATTACGCCAAGCGCGCAATTAACCCTCACTAAAGGGAACAAA
AGCTGGAGCTCCACCGCGGTGGCGGCCGCTCTAGATTCCGCGGTCACACCTTTCTCTTCTTCTTAGGAGA
TCTCACCGGTGAGTCGCCACCCAGCTGAGACAGGTCAATCCTTGTTTCGTACAGGCCGGTAATACTCTGA
TGGATCAGTGTAGCGTCCAGCACCTCCTTAGTGGAGGTGTACCTCTTTCTATCGATTGTAGTGTCGAAGT
ACTTGAAAGCTGCAGGTGCGCCCAGGTTTGTCAGAGTGAACAGATGAATGATATTTTCGGCCTGCTCCCT
GATGGGCTTATCTCTGTGTTTGTTGTAAGCAGACAGGACCTTATCCAGATTTGCGTCGGCCAGGATCACT
CTTTTAGAGAACTCGCTAATCTGTTCAATGATCTCGTCCAGATAATGCTTGTGCTGCTCCACAAACAGCT
GTTTCTGTTCGTTATCCTCTGGAGATCCTTTCAGCTTCTCGTAGTGGCTTGCCAGATACAGGAAGTTCAC
GTACTTAGAAGGCAGGGCCAGTTCATTGCCTTTCTGCAGCTCTCCAGCGCTTGCCAGCATGCGTTTCCTG
CCGTTTTCCAGCTCAAACAGACTGTACTTGGGCAGTTTAATGATCAGGTCTTTCTTCACTTCCTTATAAC
CTTTGGCCTCCAGAAAATCGATTGGGTTCTTCTCGAAAGAGCTTCTCTCCATAATTGTGATACCCAGCAG
CTCCTTGACAGATTTCAGTTTCTTGCTTTTGCCCTTCTCCACCTTAGCGACCACCAGGACGGAGTATGCC
ACAGTGGGAGAGTCAAAGCCTCCATACTTCTTAGGGTCCCAGTCTTTCTTTCTAGCGATCAGCTTATCAG
AGTTGCGTTTTGGCAGAATACTTTCTTTTGAGAAACCGCCTGTCTGCACCTCAGTTTTCTTGACGATATT
CACTTGAGGCATGCTCAGGACCTTCCTCACGGTTGCAAAATCTCTGCCTTTGTCCCACACGATTTCGCCT
GTCTCTCCGTTTGTCTCAATCAGGGGCCTTTTGCGGATTTCTCCATTGGCCAGGGTGATCTCTGTCTTAA
AGAAATTCATGATGTTTGAGTAAAAGAAATACTTGGCAGTAGCTTTTCCAATTTCCTGCTCGGACTTGGC
GATCATTTTTCTGACATCGTACACCTTATAGTCTCCGTACACGAATTCGCTCTCCAGTTTTGGGTATTTC
TTGATCAGTGCGGTACCGACCACGGCGTTCAGGTATGCGTCATGGGCATGGTGATAATTGTTAATCTCGC
GGACCTTATAAAACTGGAAATCTTTCCTAAAGTCGCTGACCAGTTTACTCTTCAGGGTAATGACCTTCAC
TTCTCTGATCAGTTTGTCATTCTCATCGTACTTTGTGTTCATGCGACTATCCAGAATCTGTGCGACGTGT
TTAGTGATCTGGCGTGTTTCCACCAGCTGCCTCTTGATGAATCCAGCTTTGTCCAGTTCTGACAGTCCAC
CGCGCTCTGCTTTTGTCAGGTTATCAAACTTCCTCTGAGTGATCAGTTTGGCATTCAGCAGCTGTCTCCA
GTAGTTCTTCATTTTCTTGACCACTTCCTCACTAGGGACATTATCTGATTTTCCTCTGTTTTTGTCGGAC
CTGGTCAGCACCTTGTTGTCAATGCTGTCATCTTTGATGAAACTCTGGGGGACGATATGATCCACGTCGT
AATCAGACAGCCTGTTAATATCCAGCTCCTGGTCCACGTACATATCTCTTCCATTCTGCAGATAGTACAG
ATACAGCTTCTCATTCTGCAGCTGTGTGTTTTCCACTGGGTGCTCTTTCAGGATCTGGCTACCCAGCTCC
TTAATGCCTTCCTCGATTCTTTTCATCCTCTCTCTACTGTTCTTCTGACCCTTCTGGGTTGTCTGATTTT
CGCGAGCCATCTCAATCACGATGTTTTCGGGCTTATGGCCCATGACTTTCACCAGCTCATCGACGATTTT
CACTGTCTGCAGAATGCCTTTCTTGATGGCTGGGCTTCCAGCCAGGTTTGCAATCTGCTCATGCAGGGAG
TGGCCCTGTCCAGACACCTGAGCCTTCTGGATGTCCTCTTTGAAGGTCAGACTGTCATCGTGAATCAGCT
GCATAAAATTGCGGTTGGCGAAGCCATCACTTTTCAGAAAGTCCAGGATTGTCTTTCCTGACTGTTTATC
CCTAATGCCGTTGATCAGCTTCCTGCTCAGTCTACCCCAGCCAGTGTAGCGCCTTCTCTTCAGCTGTTTC
ATCACCTTGTCATCGAACAGATGAGCATAGGTTTTCAGTCTTTCCTCGATCATTCCTCTGTCCTCAAACA
GGGTCAGTGTCAGCACAATGTCTTCCAGGATATCCTCATTTTCCTCGTTGTCCAGGAAGTCTTTATCCTT
AATGATCTTCAGCAGATCGTGGTAAGCGCCCAGGCTTGCGTTAAATCTGTCTTCGACTCCGCTGATCTCC
ACGGAATCGAAGCATTCAATTTTCTTGAAGTAGTCCTCCTTCAGCTGCTTGACAGTCACTTTCCTGTTGG
TTTTAAACAGCAGATCCACGATTGCTTTCTTCTGCTCTCCTGACAGGAAGGCTGGCTTTCTCATGCCCTC
GGTGACGTATTTCACCTTTGTCAGTTCGTTATAGACAGTGAAATACTCGTACAGCAGGGAGTGCTTAGGC
AGCACTTTCTCATTGGGCAGGTTTTTGTCAAAATTAGTCATTCTCTCGATGAAGGACTGTGCAGAGGCGC
CCTTATCGACCACTTCCTCGAAGTTCCAAGGAGTAATGGTTTCCTCGGATTTGCGAGTCATCCAGGCAAA
TCTGCTGTTTCCGCGAGCCAGTGGACCCACATAGTAAGGGATTCTGAAGGTCAGAATTTTTTCGATCTTC
TCGCGGTTATCTTTCAGAAAGGGGTAGAAGTCTTCCTGGCGCCTCAGGATAGCGTGCAGCTCTCCCAGAT
GAATCTGGTGTGGGATGGAACCGTTATCAAATGTGCGCTGCTTCCTCAGCAGGTCCTCTCTATTCAGTTT
CACCAGCAGTTCCTCAGTTCCGTCCATCTTCTCCAGAATAGGTTTGATAAACTTGTAGAATTCCTCCTGT
GATGCGCCTCCGTCGATATAACCGGCGTAGCCGTTCTTGGACTGATCAAAGAAAATTTCCTTGTACTTCT
CTGGCAGCTGCTGCCTGACCAGAGCCTTCAGCAGGGTCAGATCCTGATGGTGCTCGTCATATCTCTTGAT
CATGCTGGCACTCAGAGGTGCTTTTGTAATCTCGCTGTTCACTCTCAGAATATCTGACAGCAGGATTGCG
TCGGACAGATTTTTGGCAGCCAGGAACAGGTCAGCGTACTGATCTCCGATCTGTGCCAGCAGGTTATCCA
GGTCATCGTCATATGTGTCCTTTGACAGCTGCAGTTTGGCGTCCTCAGCCAGATCAAAATTGCTTTTGAA
GTTAGGAGTCAGGCCCAGACTCAGAGCGATCAGATTTCCAAACAGACCGTTCCTCTTTTCTCCGGGCAGC
TGTGCAATCAGGTTCTCCAGTCTGCGTGACTTGGACAGCCTGGCTGACAGGATAGCTTTTGCGTCCACTC
TGGAAGCATTAATAGGGTTTTCCTCAAACAGCTGATTGTAAATCTGGACCAGCTGGATGAACAGCTTGTC
CACATCGGAATTGTCGGGGTTCAGATCGCCCTCGATCAGAAAATGACCCCTGAACTTAATCATGTGGGCC
AGAGCCAGATAGATCAGTCTCAGGTCGGCTTTATCAGTAGAGTCAGCCAGTTTCTTGCGCAGATGATAGA
TGGTTGGGTATTTTTCGTGATAGGCGACCTCGTCCACAATGTTTCCAAAGATAGGATGGCGCTCGTGTTT
CTTATCTTCCTCGACCAGGAAACTTTCCTCCAGCCTATGAAAGAATGAATCGTCCACCTTAGCCATTTCG
TTAGAGAAAATCTCCTGCAGGTAACAGATTCTATTCTTCCTTCTGGTATAGCGCCTTCTTGCTGTTCTTT
TCAGGCGTGTTGCTTCGGCAGTCTCTCCAGAACCGAACAGCAGGGCTCCAATCAGATTTTTCTTGATGCT
GTGCCTGTCGGTGTTACCCAGCACCTTAAATTTCTTGCTAGGGACCTTGTAGTCGTCTGTAATCACTGCC
CAACCCACGGAGTTAGTTCCAATATCCAGGCCGATGCTATACTTCTTATCCATGCTTCCCACCTTTCTCT
TCTTCTTAGGTGGAGAAGCCATGGTGGCGTCGACCTCGAGGGGGGGCCCGGTACCCAATTCGCCCTATAG
TGAGTCGTATTACGCGCGCTCACTGGCCGTCGTTTTACAAGCCTGCTTTTTTGTACAAACTTGCGTTCAA
CTATGTGTTAGCTTCAAAAAAGTATTCCCTTTGTGAATTTAGGTGATGTGCAAGAACTGACCAGTCGTCT
TGGCCAGCTGAAGATGTCAATGCCAAAGAAAAGACACAAAATGTATTTAAGGGGGTGGGAGGGGATTGCT
CTTCTCATATTGTTTTTTTTACCCAAACGATGAATTTATGCCTTTATAAAGTTCATTTGACGTCACCGGT
CCGATTCGACAAAAGCCTCTTTGAGACGATGGGTTACTAGTGTCTAAACTGAAACTGGCTTACGGCTAAC
TAACGTTTCATCTTTAGTTCCACTCATCCTGCATAAAACATTGTTTGTTCTCAGCATCCGGCATACAATC
ACTAGCACTGTTGGTCTAAAAACAAGACAGTTTAAGATGGAGTTATCTCTGAAATGTTGAAGAGCAAAAG
ATAGGAAAGAGAACTTTGTTGTCTGATGGGCCTTTGGTAATTGCATTTTTTTCTTAAGAGTTGAAATATT
GTGCACACGTATGTAAGTGCGCACAAACAAAATCACAGACGTACAGTTCATATTCAGATTCATATTCATT
TTTTTTTCTACAATGATGCCTCATGTACATCATCTTATTATCTTACGTGTCATTTACAGTCAAAAAAAAA
CTAGCTGGTTGAATAAAAGTAACTTTAAGTCAGAATTTGCCAGACGTATGAACACTTTGGGGCTTGATTG
TAAGTCTTTTTTTTTTTTTTGTTGTTGTTGGATGTACTGGCACAATTATCATCAGAGTAAATCAGTAACT
GTTGTGCATTTGCACAGAAAGCATAGAAATGAACTGTAGTTAAAAAAGCTAACAATCATAAACAAAGTAG
CATGTGCATATACTGTACTGAATTTTTTTTAAATAATAATTGACATAATCACTGGTTGTAATGTGTAAAA
AATGAGTCTGCCTTAACCCAACTTCCACTCTAAATTGTGTGTTGATGCTCATTTCCCAAAAGGGCTGAAT
TACGATAGAAAAGATAAGTCAACAGTTTGTTGTCTCTGCATTGTTTGAGTTGACTACATCTTGAGCAAAT
GTAGCTATTGTAAAATGGGGATGAGTATGTGGTACAGAGAACCATCTCGTCAATGGAGTGGAAACTGCAT
TAACATAGAGAGATAGAGAGAACAGCTGTGTCTAGGCATGGGGTATAAGATTCTGATGGTATGATAACCT
TTGATAAAAATATCACAGTTTGATGGTATTGTGATTGCCACTCTAAAATATATTATTTTTTTTAATGTCT
TAGTAAAAAACAAAAACTTTAAACATAATATATTTTATTTTGAGAAACATTGAAAAAATATTTTGGAACA
GAAAACATGTCAAGCTTAATAATTTCAATGAATGATCGACTTCTGCTGTCTTCATTAGTTTCAAAAACAG
ATTTCTTTACAATTTAAAAAGCATTTTTGTATCTCTTTTCTGCTGAAAATGCTGTTGTCCTAAAAAACAA
AAAAATAAAAAATAAATAAAAAATCTTAAATATACCTTAGGAACGGTATAGCAGAAAATATTGGTGGTTT
TAAACCCTTGACTTTTTCAAACCGGGGTATACCTTGAAAACGGTTATCGTCCTATGCCTAGCTTTGTCAA
CAACCAAAAAGCAACTTTATTAACATCTTAAGGCAAGTTTAAAGGCAACATCTAAAACAGAATGAACGGT
TGGAGTTTAGTGAAGTTTATTTATAAACTAATTTCGAGAGAATCACGTGCTTATGACTGACTACAGCTGG
TCCCACATTAGCCTATGTATGATTCACCAATCAGACAATTCCTAACTCATCATAGGCCGCCAGAGTTCCT
TTCATTTCCTCGAAAGAGCGGCACAGCAGCCCAGTTGTTAGCACTCACAACTTTTCTATACAAAGTTGAT
AGCTTGGCGTAATCATGGTCATAGCTGTTTCCTGCTCGAGGGCCCATCTGGCCTGTGTTTCAGACACCAG
GGAGTCTCTGCTCACGTTTCCTGCTATTTGCAGCCTCTCTATCAAGACTAATACACCTCTTCCCGCATCG
GCTGCCTGTGAGAGGCTTTTCAGCACTGCAGGATTGCTTTTCAGCCCCAAAAGAGCTAGGCTTGACACTA
ACAATTTTGAGAATCAGCTTCTACTGAAGTTAAATCTGAGGTTTTACAACTTTGAGTAGCGTGTACTGGC
ATTAGATTGTCTGTCTTATAGTTTGATAATTAAATACAAACAGTTCTAAAGCAGGATAAAACCTTGTATG
CATTTCATTTAATGTTTTTTGAGATTAAAAGCTTAAACAAGAATCTCTAGTTTTCTTTCTTGCTTTTACT
TTTACTTCCTTAATACTCAAGTACAATTTTAATGGAGTACTTTTTTACTTTTACTCAAGTAAGATTCTAG
CCAGATACTTTTACTTTTAATTGAGTAAAATTTTCCCTAAGTACTTGTACTTTCACTTGAGTAAAATTTT
TGAGTACTTTTTACACCTCTGTCAAGAACTCCTGGACAAACCTCTGACCTGTGTGGAACAGAGTGGATAT
GGGTGTCTGAACAGATATTCACGTCTTTTGCAGATCAGAGGGCATTTCTGGTGTTGTGCAATGACCTGGG
TCCAACAGGTAGGCGTACTCGTATCCAAGAGCATTGTTGGACAGGAGGTAGTCTCCATTCCTATAAAGAG
GAAGGAATGGCACCATGTAGTAGCCGTCATTGTGGCCAATTGGTGCATTGGTACGTGGGTAGATGGACCG
GGGAGGCTGATGAGTTCTTAGCCAGC
[32 nt withheld, positions 15287-15318]
CCTTTGACGTTGGAGTCCACGTTCTTT
[37 nt withheld, positions 15346-15382]
ACCCTATCTCGGTCTATTCTTTTGATTTATAAGGGATTTTGCCGATTTCGGCCTATTGGTTAAAAAATGA
GCTGATTTAACAAAAATTTAACGCGAATTTTAACAAAATATTAACGCTTACAATTTAGGTGG
